>Addgene plasmid #227187 | pCF.111 | addgene full sequence | sequence record 455284 | Addgene NGS Result
GATCCAGGAGAATACACATGCCAATTCAGGTCTTACCGCCACAACTGGCGAACCAGATTGCCGCAGGTGA
GGTGGTCGAGCGACCTGCGTCGGTAGTCAAAGAACTAGTGAAAAACAGCCTCGATGCAGGTGCGACGCGT
ATCGATATTGATATCGAACGCGGTGGGGCGAAACTTATCCGCATTCGTGATAACGGCTGCGGTATCAAAA
AAGATGAGCTGGCGCTGGCGCTGGCTCGTCATGCCACCAGTAAAATCGCCTCTCTGGACGATCTCGAAGC
CATTATCAGCCTGGGCTTTCGCGGTGAGGCGCTGGCGAGTATCAGTTCGGTTTCCCGCCTGACGCTCACT
TCACGCACCGCAGAACAGCAGGAAGCCTGGCAGGCCTATGCCGAAGGGCGCGATATGAACGTGACGGTAA
AACCGGCGGCGCATCCTGTGGGGACGACGCTGGAGGTGCTGGATCTGTTCTACAACACCCCGGCGCGGCG
CAAATTCCTGCGCACCGAGAAAACCGAATTTAACCACATTGATGAGATCATCCGCCGCATTGCGCTGGCG
CGTTTCGACGTCACGATCAACCTGTCGCATAACGGTAAAATTGTGCGTCAGTACCGCGCAGTGCCGGAAG
GCGGGCAAAAAGAACGGCGCTTAGGCGCGATTTGCGGCACCGCTTTTCTTGAACAAGCGCTGGCGATTGA
ATGGCAACACGGCGATCTCACGCTACGCGGCTGGGTGGCCGATCCAAATCACACCACGCCCGCACTGGCA
GAAATTCAGTATTGCTACGTGAACGGTCGCATGATGCGCGATCGCCTGATCAATCACGCGATCCGCCAGG
CCTGCGAAGACAAACTGGGGGCCGATCAGCAACCGGCATTTGTGTTGTATCTGGAGATCGACCCACATCA
GGTGGACGTCAACGTGCACCCCGCCAAACACGAAGTGCGTTTCCATCAGTCGCGTCTGGTGCATGATTTT
ATCTATCAGGGCGTGCTGAGCGTGCTACAACAGCAACTGGAAACGCCGCTACCGCTGGACGATGAACCCC
AACCTGCACCGCGTTCCATTCCGGAAAACCGCGTGGCGGCGGGGCGCAATCACTTTGCAGAACCGGCAGC
TCGTGAGCCGGTAGCTCCGCGCTACACTCCTGCGCCAGCATCAGGCAGTCGTCCGGCTGCCCCCTGGCCG
AATGCGCAGCCAGGCTACCAGAAACAGCAAGGTGAAGTGTATCGCCAGCTTTTGCAAACGCCCGCGCCGA
TGCAAAAATTAAAAGCGCCGGAACCGCAGGAACCTGCACTTGCGGCGAACAGTCAGAGTTTTGGTCGGGT
ACTGACTATCGTCCATTCCGACTGTGCGTTGCTGGAGCGCGACGGCAACATTTCACTTTTATCCTTGCCA
GTGGCAGAACGTTGGCTGCGTCAGGCACAATTGACGCCGGGTGAAGCGCCCGTTTGCGCCCAGCCGCTGC
TGATTCCGTTGCGGCTAAAAGTTTCTGCCGAAGAAAAATCGGCATTAGAAAAAGCGCAGTCTGCCCTGGC
GGAATTGGGTATTGATTTCCAGTCAGATGCACAGCATGTGACCATCAGGGCAGTGCCTTTACCCTTACGC
CAACAAAATTTACAAATCTTGATTCCTGAACTGATAGGCTACCTGGCGAAGCAGTCCGTATTCGAACCTG
GCAATATTGCGCAGTGGATTGCACGAAATCTGATGAGCGAACATGCGCAGTGGTCAATGGCACAGGCCAT
AACCCTGCTGGCGGACGTGGAACGGTTATGTCCGCAACTTGTGAAAACGCCGCCGGGTGGTCTGTTACAA
TCTGTTGATTTACATCCGGCGATAAAAGCCCTGAAAGATGAGTGATCTAGAGTCGACCTGCATCTAGAGA
AAGAGGAGAAATACTAGATGATGGCCAGCAGAGGCGTAAACAAGGTTATTCTCGTTGGTAATCTGGGTCA
GGACCCGGAAGTACGCTACATGCCAAATGGTGGCGCAGTTGCCAACATTACGCTGGCTACTTCCGAATCC
TGGCGTGATAAAGCGACCGGCGAGATGAAAGAGCAGACTGAATGGCACCGCGTTGTGCTGTTCGGCAAAC
TGGCAGAAGTGGCCAGCGAATATCTGCGTAAAGGTTCTCAGGTTTATATCGAAGGTCAGCTGCGTACCCG
TAAATGGACCGATCAATCCGGTCAGGATCGCTACACCACAGAAGTCGTGGTGAACGTTGGCGGCACCATG
CAGATGCTGGGTGGTCGTCAGGGTGGTGGCGCTCCGGCAGGTGGTAATATCGGTGGTGGTCAGCCGCAGG
GCGGTTGGGGTCAGCCTCAGCAGCCGCAGGGTGGCAATCAGTTCAGCGGCGGCGCGCAGTCTCGCCCGCA
GCAGTCCGCTCCGGCAGCGCCGTCTAACGAGCCGCCGATGGACTTTGATGATGACATTCCGTTCTGAAGC
TTGCGGCCGCGTCGTGACTGGGAAAACCCTGGCGACTAGTCTTGGACTCCTGTTGATAGATCCAGTAATG
ACCTCAGAACTCCATCTGGATTTGTTCAGAACGCTCGGTTGCCGCCGGGCGTTTTTTATTGGTGAGAATC
CAGGGGTCCCCAATAATTACGATTTAAATTTGTGTCTCAAAATCTCTGATGTTACATTGCACAAGATAAA
AATATATCATCATGAACAATAAAACTGTCTGCTTACATAAACAGTAATACAAGGGGTGTTATGAGCCATA
TTCAGCGTGAAACGAGCTGTAGCCGTCCGCGTCTGAACAGCAACATGGATGCGGATCTGTATGGCTATAA
ATGGGCGCGTGATAACGTGGGTCAGAGCGGCGCGACCATTTATCGTCTGTATGGCAAACCGGATGCGCCG
GAACTGTTTCTGAAACATGGCAAAGGCAGCGTGGCGAACGATGTGACCGATGAAATGGTGCGTCTGAACT
GGCTGACCGAATTTATGCCGCTGCCGACCATTAAACATTTTATTCGCACCCCGGATGATGCGTGGCTGCT
GACCACCGCGATTCCGGGCAAAACCGCGTTTCAGGTGCTGGAAGAATATCCGGATAGCGGCGAAAACATT
GTGGATGCGCTGGCCGTGTTTCTGCGTCGTCTGCATAGCATTCCGGTGTGCAACTGCCCGTTTAACAGCG
ATCGTGTGTTTCGTCTGGCCCAGGCGCAGAGCCGTATGAACAACGGCCTGGTGGATGCGAGCGATTTTGA
TGATGAACGTAACGGCTGGCCGGTGGAACAGGTGTGGAAAGAAATGCATAAACTGCTGCCGTTTAGCCCG
GATAGCGTGGTGACCCACGGCGATTTTAGCCTGGATAACCTGATTTTCGATGAAGGCAAACTGATTGGCT
GCATTGATGTGGGCCGTGTGGGCATTGCGGATCGTTATCAGGATCTGGCCATTCTGTGGAACTGCCTGGG
CGAATTTAGCCCGAGCCTGCAAAAACGTCTGTTTCAGAAATATGGCATTGATAATCCGGATATGAACAAA
CTGCAATTTCATCTGATGCTGGATGAATTTTTCTAATAATTAATTGGACCGCGGTCCGCGCGTTGTCCTT
TTCCGCTGCATAACCCTGCTTCGGGGTCATTATAGCGATTTTTTCGGTATATCCATCCTTTTTCGCACGA
TATACAGGATTTTGCCAAAGGGTTCGTGTAGACTTTCCTTGGTGTATCCAACGGCGTCAGCCGGGCAGGA
TAGGTGAAGTAGGCCCACCCGCGAGCGGGTGTTCCTTCTTCACTGTCCCTTATTCGCACCTGGCGGTGCT
CAACGGGAATCCTGCTCTGCGAGGCTGGCCGTAGGCCGGCCTCAGCCTGCCGCCTTGGGCCGGGTGATGT
CGTACTTGCCCGCCGCGAACTCGGTTACCGTCCAGCCCAGCGCGACCAGCTCCGGCAACGCCTCGCGCAC
CCGCTGGCGGCGCTTGCGCATGGTCGAACCACTGGCCTCTGACGGCCAGACATAGCCGCACAAGGTATCT
ATGGAAGCCTTGCCGGTTTTGCCGGGGTCGATCCAGCCACACAGCCGCTGGTGCAGCAGGCGGGCGGTTT
CGCTGTCCAGCGCCCGCACCTCGTCCATGCTGATGCGCACATGCTGGCCGCCACCCATGACGGCCTGCGC
GATCAAGGGGTTCAGGGCCACGTACAGGCGCCCGTCCGCCTCGTCGCTGGCGTACTCCGACAGCAGCCGA
AACCCCTGCCGCTTGCGGCCATTCTGGGCGATGATGGATACCTTCCAAAGGCGCTCGATGCAGTCCTGTA
TGTGCTTGAGCGCCCCACCACTATCGACCTCTGCCCCGATTTCCTTTGCCAGCGCCCGATAGCTACCTTT
GACCACCATGGCATCAGCGGTGACGGCCTCCCACTTGGGTTCCAGGAACAGCCGGAGCTGCCGTCCGCCT
TCGGTCTTGGGTTCCGGGCCAAGCACTAGGCCATTAGGCCCAGCCATGGCCACCAGCCCTTGCAGGATGC
GCAGATCATCAGCGCCCAGCGGCTCCGGGCCGCTGAACTCGATCCGCTTGCCGTCGCCGTAGTCATACGT
CACGTCCAGCTTGCTGCGCTTGCGCTCGCCCCGCTTGAGGGCACGGAACAGGCCGGGGGCCAGACAGTGC
GCCGGGTCGTGCCGGACGTGGCTGAGGCTGTGCTTGTTCTTAGGCTTCACCACGGGGCACCCCCTTGCTC
TTGCGCTGCCTCTCCAGCACGGCGGGCTTGAGCACCCCGCCGTCATGCCGCCTGAACCACCGATCAGCGA
ACGGTGCGCCATAGTTGGCCTTGCTCACACCGAAGCGGACGAAGAACCGGCGCTGGTCGTCGTCCACACC
CCATTCCTCGGCCTCGGCGCTGGTCATGCTCGACAGGTAGGACTGCCAGCGGATGTTATCGACCAGTACC
GAGCTGCCCCGGCTGGCCTGCTGCTGGTCGCCTGCGCCCATCATGGCCGCGCCCTTGCTGGCATGGTGCA
GGAACACGATAGAGCACCCGGTATCGGCGGCGATGGCCTCCATGCGACCGATGACCTGGGCCATGGGGCC
GCTGGCGTTTTCTTCCTCGATGTGGAACCGGCGCAGCGTGTCCAGCACCATCAGGCGGCGGCCCTCGGCG
GCGCGCTTGAGGCCGTCGAACCACTCCGGGGCCATGATGTTGGGCAGGCTGCCGATCAGCGGCTGGATCA
GCAGGCCGTCAGCCACGGCTTGCCGTTCCTCGGCGCTGAGGTGCGCCCCAAGGGCGTGCAGGCGGTGATG
AATGGCGGTGGGCGGGTCTTCGGCGGGCAGGTAGATCACCGGGCCGGTGGGCAGTTCGCCCACCTCCAGC
AGATCCGGCCCGCCTGCAATCTGTGCGGCCAGTTGCAGGGCCAGCATGGATTTACCGGCACCACCGGGCG
ACACCAGCGCCCCGACCGTACCGGCCACCATGTTGGGCAAAACGTAGTCCAGCGGTGGCGGCGCTGCTGC
GAACGCCTCCAGAATATTGATAGGCTTATGGGTAGCCATTGATTGCCTCCTTTGCAGGCAGTTGGTGGTT
AGGCGCTGGCGGGGTCACTACCCCCGCCCTGCGCCGCTCTGAGTTCTTCCAGGCACTCGCGCAGCGCCTC
GTATTCGTCGTCGGTCAGCCAGAACTTGCGCTGACGCATCCCTTTGGCCTTCATGCGCTCGGCATATCGC
GCTTGGCGTACAGCGTCAGGGCTGGCCAGCAGGTCGCCGGTCTGCTTGTCCTTTTGGTCTTTCATATCAG
TCACCGAGAAACTTGCCGGGGCCGAAAGGCTTGTCTTCGCGGAACAAGGACAAGGTGCAGCCGTCAAGGT
TAAGGCTGGCCATATCAGCGACTGAAAAGCGGCCAGCCTCGGCCTTGTTTGACGTATAACCAAAGCCACC
GGGCAACCAATAGCCCTTGTCACTTTTGATCAGGTAGACCGACCCTGAAGCGCTTTTTTCGTATTCCATA
AAACCCCCTTCTGTGCGTGAGTACTCATAGTATAACAGGCGTGAGTACCAACGCAAGCACTACATGCTGA
AATCTGGCCCGCCCCTGTCCATGCCTCGCTGGCGGGGTGCCGGTGCCCGTGCCAGCTCGGCCCGCGCAAG
CTGGACGCTGGGCAGACCCATGACCTTGCTGACGGTGCGCTCGATGTAATCCGCTTCGTGGCCGGGCTTG
CGCTCTGCCAGCGCTGGGCTGGCCTCGGCCATGGCCTTGCCGATTTCCTCGGCACTGCGGCCCCGGCTGG
CCAGCTTCTGCGCGGCGATAAAGTCGCACTTGCTGAGGTCATCACCGAAGCGCTTGACCAGCCCGGCCAT
CTCGCTGCGGTACTCGTCCAGCGCCGTGCGCCGGTGGCGGCTAAGCTGCCGCTCGGGCAGTTCGAGGCTG
GCCAGCCTGCGGGCCTTCTCCTGCTGCCGCTGGGCCTGCTCGATCTGCTGGCCAGCCTGCTGCACCAGCG
CCGGGCCAGCGGTGGCGGTCTTGCCCTTGGATTCACGCAGCAGCACCCACGGCTGATAACCGGCGCGGGT
GGTGTGCTTGTCCTTGCGGTTGGTGAAGCCCGCCAAGCGGCCATAGTGGCGGCTGTCGGCGCTGGCCGGG
TCGGCGTCGTACTCGCTGGCCAGCGTCCGGGCAATCTGCCCCCGAAGTTCACCGCCTGCGGCGTCGGCCA
CCTTGACCCATGCCTGATAGTTCTTCGGGCTGGTTTCCACTACCAGGGCAGGCTCCCGGCCCTCGGCTTT
CATGTCATCCAGGTCAAACTCGCTGAGGTCGTCCACCAGCACCAGACCATGCCGCTCCTGCTCGGCGGGC
CTGATATACACGTCATTGCCCTGGGCATTCATCCGCTTGAGCCATGGCGTGTTCTGGAGCACTTCGGCGG
CTGACCATTCCCGGTTCATCATCTGGCCGGTGGTGGCGTCCCTGACGCCGATATCGAAGCGCTCACAGCC
CATGGCCTTGAGCTGTCGGCCTATGGCCTGCAAAGTCCTGTCGTTCTTCATCGGGCCACCAAGCGATTCC
CACACATTATACGAGCCGGAAGCATAAAGTGTAGCTAGATCCGAAGGATGAGCCGGGCTGAATGATCGAC
CGAGACAGGCCCTGCGGGGCTGCACACGCGCCCCCACCCTTCGGGTAGGGGGAAAGGCCGCTAAAGCGGC
TAAAAGCGCTCCAGCGTATTTCTGCGGGGTTTGGTGTGGGGTTTAGCGGGCTTTGCCCGCCTTTCCCCCT
GCCGCGCAGCGGTGGGGCGGTGTGTAGCCTAGCGCAGCGAATAGACCAGCTATCCGGCCTCTGGCCGGGC
ATATTGGGCAAGGGCAGCAGCGCCCCACAAGGGCGCTGATAACCGCGCCTAGTGGATTATTCTTAGATAA
TCATGGATGGATTTTTCCAACACCCCGCCAGCCCCCGCCCCTGCTGGGTTTGCAGGTTTGGGGGCGTGAC
AGTTATTGCAGGGGTTCGTGACAGTTATTGCAGGGGGGCGTGACAGTTATTGCAGGGGTTCGTGACAGTT
AGGGCGCGCCCAGCTGTCTAGGGCGGCGGATTTGTCCTACTCAGGAGAGCGTTCACCGACAAACAACAGA
TAAAACGAAAGGCCCAGTCTTTCGACTGAGCCTTTCGTTTTATTTGATGCCTTTAATTAAACGTTCGTAA
TCAAGCCACTTCCTTTTTGCATTGACGCAGGGTGTCGGAAGGCAACTCGCCGAACGCGCTCCTATAGTTT
TCAGCGAAGCGTCCCAAATGTAAGAAGCCGTAGTCTAGGGCTATCTCAGTTATACTACGCACATTGGCAC
TGGGATCGTTCAAGCAGGCGCGGATGCTTTCGAGCTTGCGGTTGCGGATGTAGTTCTTCGGCGTGGTGCC
GGCGTGCTTCTCGAACAAATTGTAGAGCGAGCGTGGACTCATCATCGCCAGCTCCGCTAACCGCTCAAGG
CTGATATTCCGTTTGAGATTCTCCTCAATGAATTGAACGACTCGCTCGAAAGACGGGTTACCTTTGCTGA
AAATTTCACGGCTGACATTGCTGCCCAGCATTTCGAGCAGCTTGGAAGCGATGATCCCCGCATAGTGCTC
TTGGACCCGAGGCATCGACTTTGTATGTTCCGCTTCGTCACAAACTAACCCGAGTAGATTGATAAAGCCA
TCGAGTTGCTGGAGATTGTGTCGCGCGGCGAAACGGATACCCTCCCTCGGCTTGTGCCAATTGTTGTCAC
TGCACGCCCGATCAAGGACCACTGAGGGCAATTTAACGATAAATTTCTCGCAATCTTCTGAATAGGTCAG
GTCGGCTTGGTCATCCGGATTGAGCAGCAATAGTTCGCCCGGCGCAAAATAGTGCTCCTGGCCATGGCCA
CGCCACAGGCAATGGCCTTTGAGTATTATTTGCAGATGATAACAGGTCTCTAATCCAGGCGAGATTACCC
TCACGCTACCGCCGTAGCTGATTCGACACAGATCGAGGCATCCGAAGATTCTGTGGTGCAGCCTGCCTGC
CGGGCGCCCGCCCTTGGGCAGGCGAATAGAGTGCGTACCGACATACTGGTTAACATAATCGGAGACTGCA
TAGGGCTCGGCGTGGACGAAGATCTGACTTTTCTCGTTCAATAAGCAAAAATCCATAGTTCACGGTTCTC
TTATTTTAATGTGGGCTGCTTGGTGTGATGTAGAAAGGCGCCAAGTCGATGAAAATGCATCTCGACGTGA
TGCGTATACGGGTTACCCCCATTGCCACGTTGCGCCATCCTTTTTGCAATCAGTGACCACTTTTCCAAGC
AAAAATAACGCCAAGCAGAACGAAGACGTTCTTTTTAAGAAGCGAGAACACCAGAAGTTCGTGCTGTCGG
GGCATGGGGCGACGAATTGGCGGATAAAGGGGATCTGCTGGATATTACGGCCTTTTTAAAGACCGTAAAG
AAAAATAAGCACAAGTTTTATCCGGCCTTTATTCACATTCTTGCCCGCCTGATGAATGCTCATCCGTAAT
TACGTATGGCAATGAAAGACGGTGAGCTGGTGATATGGGATAGTGTTCACCCTTGTTACACCGTTTTCCA
TGAGCAAACTGAAACGTTTTCATCGCTCTGGAGTGAATACCACGACGATTTCCGGCAGTTTCTACACATA
TATTCGCAAGATGTGGCGTGTTACGGTGAAAACCTGGCCTATTTCCCTAAAGGGTTTATTGAGAATATGT
TTTTCGTCTCAGCCAATCCCTGGGTGAGTTTCACCAGTTTTGATTTAAACGTGGCCAATATGGACAACTT
CTTCGCCCCCGTTTTCACCATGCATGGGAATTAGCTTGATCTGACCAACGACCGGTAGCGGAGCTATCCA
ACGGCGGTATACCAGGAAAACACACAGCAGGTACATCAGAACAGTACCATGACTGAAGAACAAATAGTTT
TTTCCTGATCCATAAAGCAGAACGGCCTGCTCCATGACAAATCTGGCTCCCCAACTAATGCCCCATGCAG
CCAGCATAACCAGCATAAAGTGCAGTGTCCGGTTTGATAGGGATAAGTCCAGCCTTGCAAGAAGCGGATA
CAGGAGTGCAAAAAATGGCTATCTCTAGTAAGGCCTACCCCTTAGGCTTTATGCAACAGAAACAATAATA
ATGGAGTCATGACCATGCCTAGGCCGCGGGCCGCGCGAATTCAGAAGGAGAATATACCATGAACCAAATC
GTGAAGTTCACTGACGACTCTGGCCTGGCGGTTCAAGTTACTCCAGACGATGTTCGCCGTTATATCTGTG
AGAACGCTACTGAAAAAGAGGTGGGCCTCTTTCTGCAACTCTGTCAGACTCAACGTCTGAATCCGTTTGT
GAAAGACGCTTACCTGGTGAAATACGGCGGTGCTCCAGCTTCTATGATTACTTCCTATCAAGTTTTTAAC
CGTCGCGCGTGTCGTGATGCTAACTATGATGGTATCAAATCTGGTGTGGTTGTTCTGCGTGACGGTGATG
TTGTGCATAAACGTGGTGCTGCGTGCTACAAAAAGGCGGGTGAGGAGCTCATCGGTGGTTGGGCGGAAGT
TCGCTTTAAGGATGGCCGCGAGACTGCGTATGCTGAGGTGGCGCTCGACGACTATTCCACCGGCAAATCT
AATTGGGCGAAAATGCCGGGTGTTATGATCGAAAAATGCGCGAAGGCTGCTGCTTGGCGCCTCGCGTTCC
CGGACACTTTTCAGGGCATGTACGCTGCGGAGGAAATGGATCAAGCGCAACAGCCAGAACAGGTGCGCGC
TCAGGCGGAGCAACCAGTGGATCTCCAGCCAATCCGCGAACTCTTCAAGCCATATTGCGAACACTTCGGC
ATCACTCCGGCTGAGGGTATGACTGCTGTTTGTGGTGCGGTGGGCGCTGAAGGCATGCACTCTATGACCG
AGCAGCAAGCTCGCCGTGCTCGCGCTTGGATGGAGGAAGAAATGGCTGCGCCAGCTGTGGAAGCGGAGTA
TGAGGTTGTTGACGAGGGCGAGGTGTTTTAAG
Features (pLannotate 1.2.2; 18 found; start..end, strand, type, name):
     18..1862    +  CDS            mutL: MUTL_ECOLI - Experimental evidence at protein level: Swiss-Prot protein existence level 1. This protein is involved in the repair of mismatches in DNA. It is required for dam-dependent methyl-directed DNA mismatch repair. May act as a 'molecular matchmaker', a protein that promotes the formation of a stable complex between two or more DNA-binding proteins in an ATP-dependent manner without itself being part of the final effector complex. The ATPase activity of MutL is stimulated by DNA. From Escherichia coli (strain K12).
   1866..1882    +  misc_feature   MCS (fragment): pUC18/19 multiple cloning site
   1911..2444    +  CDS            ssb: SSB_ECOLI - Also known as exrB, lexC. Experimental evidence at protein level: Swiss-Prot protein existence level 1. Plays an important role in DNA replication, recombination and repair. Binds to ssDNA and to an array of partner proteins to recruit them to their sites of action during DNA metabolism. Acts as a sliding platform that migrates on DNA via reptation. SSB or its 10 C-terminal amino acids stimulates the ATPase activity of RadD (PubMed:27519413). From Escherichia coli (strain K12).
   2460..2484    +  CDS            lacZα (fragment): LacZα fragment of β-galactosidase; lacZ fragment
   2495..2589    +  terminator     lambda t0 terminator: transcription terminator from phage lambda
   2721..3533    +  CDS            aphA1: KKA1_ECOLX - Also known as nptI. Protein inferred from homology: Swiss-Prot protein existence level 3. Resistance to kanamycin and structurally-related aminoglycosides, including amikacin. From Escherichia coli.
   3703..3811    +  oriT           oriT: incP origin of transfer
   3822..4673    -  CDS            RSF1010 RepC (fragment): replication protein C of the broad-host-range plasmid RSF1010 (Scholz et al., 1989); repC
   4660..5499    -  CDS            RSF1010 RepA: replication protein A of the broad-host-range plasmid RSF1010 (Scholz et al., 1989); repA
   5491..5565    -  ncRNA          Plasmid R1162: Accession: RF00043 - R1162-like plasmid antisense RNA
   6010..6981    -  CDS            RSF1010 RepB: replication protein B of the broad-host-range plasmid RSF1010 (Scholz et al., 1989); repB
   7005..7033    -  promoter       lac UV5 promoter (fragment): E. coli lac promoter with an "up" mutation
   7088..7482    +  rep_origin     RSF1010 oriV: replication origin of the broad-host-range plasmid RSF1010; requires the RSF1010 RepA/B/C proteins for replication (Scholz et al., 1989)
   7520..7606    -  terminator     rrnB T1 terminator: Escherichia coli rrnB; transcription terminator T1 from the E. coli rrnB gene
   7631..8596    -  CDS            XylS: XylS regulator encoded by the Pseudomonas putida TOL plasmid pWWO; xylS; stimulates transcription from the Pm promoter in the presence of aromatic compounds such as m-toluate or benzoate
   8857..9262    +  CDS            CmR (fragment): chloramphenicol acetyltransferase; cat; confers resistance to chloramphenicol
   9224..9484    -  CDS            YPRA_ECOLX (fragment): Protein predicted: Swiss-Prot protein existence level 4. From Escherichia coli.
   9496..9576    +  promoter       Pm promoter: The bacterial Pm promoter is activated by XylS in the presence of benzoate or m-toluate (Marqués et al., 1999).
