[The description below was written by a language model from this plasmid's Addgene catalogue record and pLannotate feature annotations shown in this document.]
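Description:
pCF.111 is a bacterial expression plasmid built on the pORTMAGE-Ec1 backbone, to which a supplementary copy of the E. coli single-stranded DNA binding protein gene (ssb) was added by Gibson cloning. It replicates through the broad-host-range RSF1010 system. The feature table shows the RSF1010 oriV together with the RepA, RepB and RepC replication proteins it depends on, and an incP oriT that would allow conjugative mobilisation. Selection is by kanamycin through aphA1 (nptI), and the record lists the plasmid as high copy in E. coli. A partial chloramphenicol acetyltransferase fragment is also annotated, but it is incomplete and chloramphenicol is not a listed resistance.

The payload is an inducible recombineering cassette controlled by the XylS/Pm system from the Pseudomonas putida TOL plasmid. XylS is encoded divergently and activates the Pm promoter in the presence of m-toluate or benzoate. The catalogue lists three inserts: CspRecT (a single-strand annealing protein), the dominant-negative MutL E32K variant, and E. coli SSB. In the circular map, Pm sits near the end of the numbering, upstream of mutL, which is followed by ssb and a lambda t0 terminator. CspRecT is not annotated by pLannotate, and it presumably occupies the unannotated stretch between Pm and mutL, though the table does not confirm this. The E32K substitution is likewise stated only in the catalogue fields.

Together these parts promote annealing of single-stranded donor DNA at replication forks while transiently suppressing methyl-directed mismatch repair, which raises editing efficiency. The associated publication concerns recombitrons for continuous, multiplexed phage genome editing, so the plasmid likely supplies the recombineering functions in the E. coli host in that work.
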