Addgene plasmid #227187: pCF.111
Purpose: pORTMAGE-Ec1 + supplement E. coli SSB
Depositing lab: Seth Shipman. Depositing organization: J. David Gladstone Institutes. Publication: Continuous multiplexed phage genome editing using recombitrons. Fishman CB, Crawford KD, Bhattarai-Kline S, Poola D, Zhang K, Gonzalez-Delgado A, Rojas-Montero M, Shipman SL. Nat Biotechnol. 2024 Sep 5. doi: 10.1038/s41587-024-02370-5. PubMed 39237706.
Backbone
  Vector backbone: pORTMAGE-Ec1
  Vector type: Bacterial Expression
Growth in bacteria
  Bacterial resistance: Kanamycin, 50 μg/mL
  Growth temperature: 37°C
  Growth strain: DH5alpha
  Copy number: High Copy
Gene/Insert
  Gene/Insert name: CspRecT, mutL_E32K, E. coli SSB
  Species: E. coli
  Mutation: mutL E32K
  Cloning method: Gibson Cloning
Terms and licenses: Academic/Nonprofit Terms; Industry Terms: Not Available to Industry
How to cite: pCF.111 was a gift from Seth Shipman (Addgene plasmid # 227187 ; http://n2t.net/addgene:227187 ; RRID:Addgene_227187)
